Addgene plasmid #113158: pOTTC1179 - pAAV (flox-stop) TH gRNA A EF1a eGFP
Purpose: An AAV vector that expresses a Cre-dependent guide RNA targeting rat TH and expresses EGFP reporter
Depositing lab: Brandon Harvey. Depositing organization: National Institute on Drug Abuse (NIDA). Publication: Neuron-Specific Genome Modification in the Adult Rat Brain Using CRISPR-Cas9 Transgenic Rats. Back S, Necarsulmer J, Whitaker LR, Coke LM, Koivula P, Heathward EJ, Fortuno LV, Zhang Y, Yeh CG, Baldwin HA, Spencer MD, Mejias-Aponte CA, Pickel J, Hoffman AF, Spivak CE, Lupica CR, Underhill SM, Amara SG, Domanskyi A, Anttila JE, Airavaara M, Hope BT, Hamra FK, Richie CT, Harvey BK. Neuron. 2019 Feb 8. pii: S0896-6273(19)30062-5. doi: 10.1016/j.neuron.2019.01.035. PubMed 30792150.
Backbone
  Vector backbone: pOTTC407
  Backbone manufacturer: NIDA OTTC
  Backbone size w/o insert (bp): 6000
  Total vector size (bp): 6826
  Vector type: Mammalian Expression, AAV, Cre/Lox, CRISPR
Growth in bacteria
  Bacterial resistance: Ampicillin, 100 μg/mL
  Growth temperature: 30°C
  Growth strain: NEB Stable
  Copy number: Low Copy
Gene/Insert
  Gene/Insert name: gRNA for rat TH
  gRNA/shRNA sequence: ACGGCCCTTCTGAAGCCCTT
  Species: R. norvegicus (rat)
  Promoter: mU6
  Cloning method: Ligation Independent Cloning
  Sequencing primers: 5′ CCTCGCACAGACTTGTGGGA
Terms and licenses: Academic/Nonprofit Terms; Industry Terms: Not Available to Industry
How to cite: pOTTC1179 - pAAV (flox-stop) TH gRNA A EF1a eGFP was a gift from Brandon Harvey (Addgene plasmid # 113158 ; http://n2t.net/addgene:113158 ; RRID:Addgene_113158)
