[The description below was written by a language model from this plasmid's Addgene catalogue record and pLannotate feature annotations shown in this document.]
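Description:
pOTTC1179 - pAAV (flox-stop) TH gRNA A EF1a eGFP is an adeno-associated virus transfer plasmid built on the pOTTC407 backbone for Cre-dependent CRISPR targeting of the rat tyrosine hydroxylase (TH) gene. The catalogue lists it at about 6.8 kb. It is maintained in bacteria through a ColE1/pUC-type origin and selected with ampicillin via the β-lactamase gene. An f1 phage origin is also present. The payload is bounded by AAV2 inverted terminal repeats, which allow it to be packaged into recombinant AAV particles. The right ITR is annotated in full, whereas the left one is detected only as short fragments, which may reflect the difficulty of sequencing or annotating these repeats.

Two expression units lie between the ITRs in opposite orientations. On the reverse strand, a mouse U6 RNA polymerase III promoter is followed by a segment flanked by two loxP511 sites, and then by the Streptococcus pyogenes Cas9 guide RNA scaffold, with the TH-targeting spacer expected just upstream of the scaffold. The floxed segment is a stop element according to the construct name, although the feature table does not annotate its contents. It prevents production of a functional guide until Cre recombinase excises it, leaving a single loxP511 site and permitting U6-driven gRNA transcription. On the forward strand, the human EF-1α promoter constitutively drives EGFP, followed by a WPRE to enhance expression and an hGH polyadenylation signal, so transduced cells are labelled regardless of Cre status.

The plasmid encodes no Cas9, so the nuclease must be supplied separately. The associated publication describes neuron-specific genome modification in the adult rat brain using Cas9 transgenic rats.
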