Features (pLannotate 1.2.2; 20 found; start..end, strand, type, name):
     12..39      +  repeat_region  AAV2 ITR (fragment): inverted terminal repeat of adeno-associated virus serotype 2 inverted
     68..95      +  repeat_region  AAV2 ITR (fragment): inverted terminal repeat of adeno-associated virus serotype 2 inverted
    183..258     -  misc_RNA       gRNA scaffold: guide RNA scaffold for the Streptococcus pyogenes CRISPR/Cas9 system
    291..324     -  protein_bind   loxP511: Cre-mediated recombination occurs in the 8-bp core sequence (GTATACAT). loxP511 sites are compatible with each other, but incompatible with wild-type loxP sites. Cre recombinase
    555..588     -  protein_bind   loxP511: Cre-mediated recombination occurs in the 8-bp core sequence (GTATACAT). loxP511 sites are compatible with each other, but incompatible with wild-type loxP sites. Cre recombinase
    593..858     -  promoter       U6 promoter (fragment): RNA polymerase III promoter for mouse U6 snRNA (Das et al., 1988)
    913..979     +  CDS            small t antigen (fragment): SV40 (simian virus 40) small t antigen
    986..2164    +  promoter       EF-1α promoter: strong constitutive promoter for human elongation factor EF-1α
   2190..2909    +  CDS            EGFP: the original enhanced GFP (Yang et al., 1996) mammalian codon-optimized
   2925..2943    +  misc_feature   MCS (fragment): pBluescript multiple cloning site
   2943..3531    +  misc_feature   WPRE: woodchuck hepatitis virus posttranscriptional regulatory element
   3563..4039    +  polyA_signal   hGH poly(A) signal: human growth hormone polyadenylation signal
   4079..4219    +  repeat_region  AAV2 ITR: inverted terminal repeat of adeno-associated virus serotype 2 inverted
   4224..4275    -  misc_feature   bom (fragment): basis of mobility region from pBR322
   4294..4749    +  rep_origin     f1 ori (sequence partly withheld): f1 bacteriophage origin of replication; arrow indicates direction of (+) strand synthesis
   4750..4799    -  misc_feature   bom (fragment): basis of mobility region from pBR322
   4901..4936    -  CDS            rop (fragment): Rop protein, which maintains plasmids at low copy number; rop
   5031..5135    +  promoter       AmpR promoter: bla
   5136..5996    +  CDS            AmpR: β-lactamase; bla; confers resistance to ampicillin, carbenicillin, and related antibiotics
   6167..6755    +  rep_origin     ori: high-copy-number ColE1/pMB1/pBR322/pUC origin of replication
>Addgene plasmid #113158 | pOTTC1179 - pAAV (flox-stop) TH gRNA A EF1a eGFP | addgene full sequence | sequence record 237596 | Addgene NGS Result
CCTGCAGGCAGCTGCGCGCTCGCTCGCTCACTGAGGCCGCCCGGGCGTCGGGCGACCTTTGGTCGCCCGG
CCTCAGTGAGCGAGCGAGCGCGCAGAGAGGGAGTGGCCAACTCCATCACTAGGGGTTCCTGCGGCCGCAC
GCGTAAGCTGGAGCTCCACCGCGGCGTCTCAGTACAAAAAAAGCACCGACTCGGTGCCACTTTTTCAAGT
TGATAACGGACTAGCCTTATTTTAACTTGCTATTTCTAGCTCTAAAACAAGGGCTTCAGAAGGGCCGTCA
AACAAGGCTTATAACTTCGTATAATTTATACTATACGAAGTTATGGATCCCCCGGGCGTGGCTTGGTGGT
ACACCTCTGTCATCCCAGTAGGTAGGTAGAGGCAGTCACTGGAGAACCTCATCAGTGTCAGGCCAACCTG
AGCTATACAGTGAGCAACGAGCTCTGCTGTCAAGAAACAAAATAGAAAAAACGTGAGTGAGCCTCCAATA
GGATGTTAGGGTGCTTGTCAGTTCCTCTGAGGAACGAATTCAAAAATCGCAAAAAACAAGGCTTATAACT
TCGTATAATTTATACTATACGAAGTTATACTAACTTTACAGTTAGGGTGAGTTCTCGAGTGTGCTGTTTT
TTAAAATAATAATTTAGTATTTGTATCTCTTATAGAAATCCAAGCCTATCATGTAAAATGTAGCTAGTAT
TAAAAAGAACAGATTATCTGTCTTTTATCGCACATTAAGCCTCTATAGTTACTAGGAAATATTATATGCA
AATTAACCGGGGCAGGGGAGTAGCCGAGCTTCTCCCACAAGTCTGTGCGAGGGGGCCGGCGCGGGCCTAG
AGATGGCGGCGTCGGATCTATCTGAGACGGGTACCCAATTCGCCCTATAGTGAGCGCGTAAGCTTTGCAA
AGATGGATAAAGTTTTAAACAGAGAGGAATCTTTGCAGCTAATGGACCTTCTAGGTCTTGAAAGGAGTGG
GAATTGGCTCCGGTGCCCGTCAGTGGGCAGAGCGCACATCGCCCACAGTCCCCGAGAAGTTGGGGGGAGG
GGTCGGCAATTGAACCGGTGCCTAGAGAAGGTGGCGCGGGGTAAACTGGGAAAGTGATGTCGTGTACTGG
CTCCGCCTTTTTCCCGAGGGTGGGGGAGAACCGTATATAAGTGCAGTAGTCGCCGTGAACGTTCTTTTTC
GCAACGGGTTTGCCGCCAGAACACAGGTAAGTGCCGTGTGTGGTTCCCGCGGGCCTGGCCTCTTTACGGG
TTATGGCCCTTGCGTGCCTTGAATTACTTCCACCTGGCTGCAGTACGTGATTCTTGATCCCGAGCTTCGG
GTTGGAAGTGGGTGGGAGAGTTCGAGGCCTTGCGCTTAAGGAGCCCCTTCGCCTCGTGCTTGAGTTGAGG
CCTGGCCTGGGCGCTGGGGCCGCCGCGTGCGAATCTGGTGGCACCTTCGCGCCTGTCTCGCTGCTTTCGA
TAAGTCTCTAGCCATTTAAAATTTTTGATGACCTGCTGCGACGCTTTTTTTCTGGCAAGATAGTCTTGTA
AATGCGGGCCAAGATCTGCACACTGGTATTTCGGTTTTTGGGGCCGCGGGCGGCGACGGGGCCCGTGCGT
CCCAGCGCACATGTTCGGCGAGGCGGGGCCTGCGAGCGCGGCCACCGAGAATCGGACGGGGGTAGTCTCA
AGCTGGCCGGCCTGCTCTGGTGCCTGGCCTCGCGCCGCCGTGTATCGCCCCGCCCTGGGCGGCAAGGCTG
GCCCGGTCGGCACCAGTTGCGTGAGCGGAAAGATGGCCGCTTCCCGGCCCTGCTGCAGGGAGCTCAAAAT
GGAGGACGCGGCGCTCGGGAGAGCGGGCGGGTGAGTCACCCACACAAAGGAAAAGGGCCTTTCCGTCCTC
AGCCGTCGCTTCATGTGACTCCACGGAGTACCGGGCGCCGTCCAGGCACCTCGATTAGTTCTCGAGCTTT
TGGAGTACGTCGTCTTTAGGTTGGGGGGAGGGGTTTTATGCGATGGAGTTTCCCCACACTGAGTGGGTGG
AGACTGAAGTTAGGCCAGCTTGGCACTTGATGTAATTCTCCTTGGAATTTGCCCTTTTTGAGTTTGGATC
TTGGTTCATTCTCAAGCCTCAGACAGTGGTTCAAAGTTTTTTTCTTCCATTTCAGGTGTCGTGAGGTACC
GGATCCACCGGTCGCCACCATGGTGAGCAAGGGCGAGGAGCTGTTCACCGGGGTGGTGCCCATCCTGGTC
GAGCTGGACGGCGACGTAAACGGCCACAAGTTCAGCGTGTCCGGCGAGGGCGAGGGCGATGCCACCTACG
GCAAGCTGACCCTGAAGTTCATCTGCACCACCGGCAAGCTGCCCGTGCCCTGGCCCACCCTCGTGACCAC
CCTGACCTACGGCGTGCAGTGCTTCAGCCGCTACCCCGACCACATGAAGCAGCACGACTTCTTCAAGTCC
GCCATGCCCGAAGGCTACGTCCAGGAGCGCACCATCTTCTTCAAGGACGACGGCAACTACAAGACCCGCG
CCGAGGTGAAGTTCGAGGGCGACACCCTGGTGAACCGCATCGAGCTGAAGGGCATCGACTTCAAGGAGGA
CGGCAACATCCTGGGGCACAAGCTGGAGTACAACTACAACAGCCACAACGTCTATATCATGGCCGACAAG
CAGAAGAACGGCATCAAGGTGAACTTCAAGATCCGCCACAACATCGAGGACGGCAGCGTGCAGCTCGCCG
ACCACTACCAGCAGAACACCCCCATCGGCGACGGCCCCGTGCTGCTGCCCGACAACCACTACCTGAGCAC
CCAGTCCGCCCTGAGCAAAGACCCCAACGAGAAGCGCGATCACATGGTCCTGCTGGAGTTCGTGACCGCC
GCCGGGATCACTCTCGGCATGGACGAGCTGTACAAGTAAAGCGGCCGCACTCGAGATATCAAGCTTATCG
ATAATCAACCTCTGGATTACAAAATTTGTGAAAGATTGACTGGTATTCTTAACTATGTTGCTCCTTTTAC
GCTATGTGGATACGCTGCTTTAATGCCTTTGTATCATGCTATTGCTTCCCGTATGGCTTTCATTTTCTCC
TCCTTGTATAAATCCTGGTTGCTGTCTCTTTATGAGGAGTTGTGGCCCGTTGTCAGGCAACGTGGCGTGG
TGTGCACTGTGTTTGCTGACGCAACCCCCACTGGTTGGGGCATTGCCACCACCTGTCAGCTCCTTTCCGG
GACTTTCGCTTTCCCCCTCCCTATTGCCACGGCGGAACTCATCGCCGCCTGCCTTGCCCGCTGCTGGACA
GGGGCTCGGCTGTTGGGCACTGACAATTCCGTGGTGTTGTCGGGGAAATCATCGTCCTTTCCTTGGCTGC
TCGCCTATGTTGCCACCTGGATTCTGCGCGGGACGTCCTTCTGCTACGTCCCTTCGGCCCTCAATCCAGC
GGACCTTCCTTCCCGCGGCCTGCTGCCGGCTCTGCGGCCTCTTCCGCGTCTTCGCCTTCGCCCTCAGACG
AGTCGGATCTCCCTTTGGGCCGCCTCCCCGCATCGATACCGAGCGCTGCTCGAGAGATCTACGGGTGGCA
TCCCTGTGACCCCTCCCCAGTGCCTCTCCTGGCCCTGGAAGTTGCCACTCCAGTGCCCACCAGCCTTGTC
CTAATAAAATTAAGTTGCATCATTTTGTCTGACTAGGTGTCCTTCTATAATATTATGGGGTGGAGGGGGG
TGGTATGGAGCAAGGGGCAAGTTGGGAAGACAACCTGTAGGGCCTGCGGGGTCTATTGGGAACCAAGCTG
GAGTGCAGTGGCACAATCTTGGCTCACTGCAATCTCCGCCTCCTGGGTTCAAGCGATTCTCCTGCCTCAG
CCTCCCGAGTTGTTGGGATTCCAGGCATGCATGACCAGGCTCAGCTAATTTTTGTTTTTTTGGTAGAGAC
GGGGTTTCACCATATTGGCCAGGCTGGTCTCCAACTCCTAATCTCAGGTGATCTACCCACCTTGGCCTCC
CAAATTGCTGGGATTACAGGCGTGAACCACTGCTCCCTTCCCTGTCCTTCTGATTTTGTAGGTAACCACG
TGCGGACCGAGCGGCCGCAGGAACCCCTAGTGATGGAGTTGGCCACTCCCTCTCTGCGCGCTCGCTCGCT
CACTGAGGCCGGGCGACCAAAGGTCGCCCGACGCCCGGGCTTTGCCCGGGCGGCCTCAGTGAGCGAGCGA
GCGCGCAGCTGCCTGCAGGGGCGCCTGATGCGGTATTTTCTCCTTACGCATCTGTGCGGTATTTCACACC
GCATA
[95 nt withheld, positions 4276-4370]
T
[46 nt withheld, positions 4372-4417]
C
[141 nt withheld, positions 4419-4559]
CCTTTGACGTTGGAGTCCACGTTCTTT
[37 nt withheld, positions 4587-4623]
ACTCTATCTCGGGCTATTCTTTTGATTTATAAGGGATTTTGCCGATTTCGGTCTATTGGTTAAAAAATGA
GCTGATTTAACAAAAATTTAACGCGAATTTTAACAAAATATTAACGTTTACAATTTTATGGTGCACTCTC
AGTACAATCTGCTCTGATGCCGCATAGTTAAGCCAGCCCCGACACCCGCCAACACCCGCTGACGCGCCCT
GACGGGCTTGTCTGCTCCCGGCATCCGCTTACAGACAAGCTGTGACCGTCTCCGGGAGCTGCATGTGTCA
GAGGTTTTCACCGTCATCACCGAAACGCGCGAGACGAAAGGGCCTCGTGATACGCCTATTTTTATAGGTT
AATGTCATGATAATAATGGTTTCTTAGACGTCAGGTGGCACTTTTCGGGGAAATGTGCGCGGAACCCCTA
TTTGTTTATTTTTCTAAATACATTCAAATATGTATCCGCTCATGAGACAATAACCCTGATAAATGCTTCA
ATAATATTGAAAAAGGAAGAGTATGAGTATTCAACATTTCCGTGTCGCCCTTATTCCCTTTTTTGCGGCA
TTTTGCCTTCCTGTTTTTGCTCACCCAGAAACGCTGGTGAAAGTAAAAGATGCTGAAGATCAGTTGGGTG
CACGAGTGGGTTACATCGAACTGGATCTCAACAGCGGTAAGATCCTTGAGAGTTTTCGCCCCGAAGAACG
TTTTCCAATGATGAGCACTTTTAAAGTTCTGCTATGTGGCGCGGTATTATCCCGTATTGACGCCGGGCAA
GAGCAACTCGGTCGCCGCATACACTATTCTCAGAATGACTTGGTTGAGTACTCACCAGTCACAGAAAAGC
ATCTTACGGATGGCATGACAGTAAGAGAATTATGCAGTGCTGCCATAACCATGAGTGATAACACTGCGGC
CAACTTACTTCTGACAACGATCGGAGGACCGAAGGAGCTAACCGCTTTTTTGCACAACATGGGGGATCAT
GTAACTCGCCTTGATCGTTGGGAACCGGAGCTGAATGAAGCCATACCAAACGACGAGCGTGACACCACGA
TGCCTGTAGCAATGGCAACAACGTTGCGCAAACTATTAACTGGCGAACTACTTACTCTAGCTTCCCGGCA
ACAATTAATAGACTGGATGGAGGCGGATAAAGTTGCAGGACCACTTCTGCGCTCGGCCCTTCCGGCTGGC
TGGTTTATTGCTGATAAATCTGGAGCCGGTGAGCGTGGGTCTCGCGGTATCATTGCAGCACTGGGGCCAG
ATGGTAAGCCCTCCCGTATCGTAGTTATCTACACGACGGGGAGTCAGGCAACTATGGATGAACGAAATAG
ACAGATCGCTGAGATAGGTGCCTCACTGATTAAGCATTGGTAACTGTCAGACCAAGTTTACTCATATATA
CTTTAGATTGATTTAAAACTTCATTTTTAATTTAAAAGGATCTAGGTGAAGATCCTTTTTGATAATCTCA
TGACCAAAATCCCTTAACGTGAGTTTTCGTTCCACTGAGCGTCAGACCCCGTAGAAAAGATCAAAGGATC
TTCTTGAGATCCTTTTTTTCTGCGCGTAATCTGCTGCTTGCAAACAAAAAAACCACCGCTACCAGCGGTG
GTTTGTTTGCCGGATCAAGAGCTACCAACTCTTTTTCCGAAGGTAACTGGCTTCAGCAGAGCGCAGATAC
CAAATACTGTTCTTCTAGTGTAGCCGTAGTTAGGCCACCACTTCAAGAACTCTGTAGCACCGCCTACATA
CCTCGCTCTGCTAATCCTGTTACCAGTGGCTGCTGCCAGTGGCGATAAGTCGTGTCTTACCGGGTTGGAC
TCAAGACGATAGTTACCGGATAAGGCGCAGCGGTCGGGCTGAACGGGGGGTTCGTGCACACAGCCCAGCT
TGGAGCGAACGACCTACACCGAACTGAGATACCTACAGCGTGAGCTATGAGAAAGCGCCACGCTTCCCGA
AGGGAGAAAGGCGGACAGGTATCCGGTAAGCGGCAGGGTCGGAACAGGAGAGCGCACGAGGGAGCTTCCA
GGGGGAAACGCCTGGTATCTTTATAGTCCTGTCGGGTTTCGCCACCTCTGACTTGAGCGTCGATTTTTGT
GATGCTCGTCAGGGGGGCGGAGCCTATGGAAAAACGCCAGCAACGCGGCCTTTTTACGGTTCCTGGCCTT
TTGCTGGCCTTTTGCTCACATGT
